Addgene plasmid #13037: pRSET Nucleolin
Depositing lab: Peter Newburger. Depositing organization: University of Massachusetts, Worcester. Publication: Recognition and binding of the human selenocysteine insertion sequence by nucleolin. Wu R, Shen Q, Newburger PE. J Cell Biochem. 2000 Apr . 77(3):507-16. 10.1002/(SICI)1097-4644(20000601)77:3<507::AID-JCB15>3.0.CO;2-P PubMed 10760958.
Backbone
  Vector backbone: pRSET-B
  Backbone manufacturer: Invitrogen
  Backbone size w/o insert (bp): 2897
  Vector type: Bacterial Expression
Growth in bacteria
  Bacterial resistance: Ampicillin, 100 μg/mL
  Growth temperature: 37°C
  Growth strain: DH5alpha
  Growth instructions: Preferred growth strain is BL21(DE3) for high protein expression.
  Copy number: High Copy
Gene/Insert
  Gene/Insert name: Nucleolin (alt names: C23; FLJ 45706)
  Species: H. sapiens (human)
  Insert size (bp): 2700
  GenBank ID: NM_005381
  Entrez Gene: NCL (a.k.a. C23, Nsr1)
  Tag / fusion protein: 6xHis (N terminal on backbone)
  Cloning method: Unknown
  Sequencing primers: 5′ T7
Terms and licenses: Academic/Nonprofit Terms; Industry Terms: Not Available to Industry
How to cite: pRSET Nucleolin was a gift from Peter Newburger (Addgene plasmid # 13037 ; http://n2t.net/addgene:13037 ; RRID:Addgene_13037)
