[The description below was written by a language model from this plasmid's Addgene catalogue record and pLannotate feature annotations shown in this document.]
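Description:
pRSET Nucleolin is a bacterial expression plasmid built on the Invitrogen pRSET-B backbone and carrying the human nucleolin (NCL, also called C23) cDNA. The sequenced record is about 5.25 kb. It replicates in E. coli from a high-copy ColE1/pUC-type origin and is selected through the β-lactamase (AmpR) gene with its own promoter. An f1 phage origin is also present, which allows single-stranded DNA to be produced with helper phage.

Expression is driven by the bacteriophage T7 promoter, followed by the efficient T7 gene 10 ribosome binding site and closed off downstream by the T7 terminator. Production therefore depends on a host that supplies T7 RNA polymerase, and the record names BL21(DE3) as the preferred strain for high protein yield, with a standard cloning strain used for propagation. A short element just upstream of the insert is annotated as a fragment of a composite tag. It most likely corresponds to the backbone-encoded N-terminal 6xHis tag listed in the catalogue, which permits metal-affinity purification. The annotated NCL coding sequence spans roughly 2.1 kb, whereas the stated insert size is about 2.7 kb, so the insert probably also includes untranslated cDNA sequence. The short lacI, lacZα and gene 10-derived fragments flagged in the table appear to be backbone remnants rather than functional parts. The cloning method is not recorded.

The construct is suited to producing His-tagged recombinant human nucleolin in E. coli. The associated publication concerns nucleolin's recognition and binding of the human selenocysteine insertion sequence, which points to use in RNA-binding studies.
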