Features (pLannotate 1.2.2; 12 found; start..end, strand, type, name):
    394..447     +  CDS            lacI (fragment): lac repressor; lacI; The lac repressor binds to the lac operator to inhibit transcription in E. coli. This inhibition can be relieved by adding lactose or isopropyl-β-D-thiogalactopyranoside (IPTG).
    467..485     +  promoter       T7 promoter: promoter for bacteriophage T7 RNA polymerase
    517..539     +  RBS            RBS: efficient ribosome binding site from bacteriophage T7 gene 10 (Olins and Rangwala, 1989)
    559..579     +  CDS            capTEV™ (fragment): composite tag for in vivo biotinylation, TEV protease cleavage, and 6xHis tagging
    589..2718    +  CDS            NCL: NUCL_HUMAN - Experimental evidence at protein level: Swiss-Prot protein existence level 1. Nucleolin is the major nucleolar protein of growing eukaryotic cells. It is found associated with intranucleolar chromatin and pre-ribosomal particles. It induces chromatin decondensation by binding to histone H1. It is thought to play a role in pre-rRNA transcription and ribosome assembly. May play a role in the process of transcriptional elongation. Binds RNA oligonucleotides with 5'-UUAGGG- 3' repeats more tightly than the telomeric single-stranded DNA 5'- TTAGGG-3' repeats. From Homo sapiens (Human).
   3058..3107    +  CDS            SET1 (fragment): solubility-enhancement tag derived from T7 phage gene 10B
   3115..3162    +  terminator     T7 terminator: transcription terminator for bacteriophage T7 RNA polymerase
   3188..3254    +  CDS            lacZα (fragment): LacZα fragment of β-galactosidase; lacZ fragment
   3259..3687    +  rep_origin     f1 ori (sequence partly withheld): f1 bacteriophage origin of replication; arrow indicates direction of (+) strand synthesis
   3740..3844    +  promoter       AmpR promoter: bla
   3845..4705    +  CDS            AmpR: β-lactamase; bla; confers resistance to ampicillin, carbenicillin, and related antibiotics
   4876..211     +  rep_origin     ori (across the origin): high-copy-number ColE1/pMB1/pBR322/pUC origin of replication
>Addgene plasmid #13037 | pRSET Nucleolin | addgene full sequence | sequence record 316904 | Addgene NGS Result
CCTACAGCGTGAGCTATGAGAAAGCGCCACGCTTCCCGAAGGGAGAAAGGCGGACAGGTATCCGGTAAGC
GGCAGGGTCGGAACAGGAGAGCGCACGAGGGAGCTTCCAGGGGGAAACGCCTGGTATCTTTATAGTCCTG
TCGGGTTTCGCCACCTCTGACTTGAGCGTCGATTTTTGTGATGCTCGTCAGGGGGGCGGAGCCTATGGAA
AAACGCCAGCAACGCGGCCTTTTTACGGTTCCTGGCCTTTTGCTGGCCTTTTGCTCACATGTTCTTTCCT
GCGTTATCCCCTGATTCTGTGGATAACCGTATTACCGCCTTTGAGTGAGCTGATACCGCTCGCCGCAGCC
GAACGACCGAGCGCAGCGAGTCAGTGAGCGAGGAAGCGGAAGAGCGCCCAATACGCAAACCGCCTCTCCC
CGCGCGTTGGCCGATTCATTAATGCAGGATCTCGATCCCGCGAAATTAATACGACTCACTATAGGGAGAC
CACAACGGTTTCCCTCTAGAAATAATTTTGTTTAACTTTAAGAAGGAGATATACATATGCGGGGTTCTCA
TCATCATCATCATCATGGTATGGCTAGCATGGTGAAGCTCGCGAAGGCAGGTAAAAATCAAGGTGACCCC
AAGAAAATGGCTCCTCCTCCAAAGGAGGTAGAAGAAGATAGTGAAGATGAGGAAATGTCAGAAGATGAAG
AAGATGATAGCAGTGGAGAAGAGGTCGTCATACCTCAGAAGAAAGGCAAGAAGGCTGCTGCAACCTCAGC
AAAGAAGGTGGTCGTTTCCCCAACAAAAAAGGTTGCAGTTGCCACACCAGCCAAGAAAGCAGCTGTCACT
CCAGGCAAAAAGGCAGCAGCAACACCTGCCAAGAAGACAGTTACACCAGCCAAAGCAGTTACCACACCTG
GCAAGAAGGGAGCCACACCAGGCAAAGCATTGGTAGCAACTCCTGGTAAGAAGGGTGCTGCCATCCCAGC
CAAGGGGGCAAAGAATGGCAAGAATGCCAAGAAGGAAGACAGTGATGAAGAGGAGGATGATGACAGTGAG
GAGGATGAGGAGGATGACGAGGACGAGGATGAGGATGAAGATGAAATTGAACCAGCAGCGATGAAAGCAG
CAGCTGCTGCCCCTGCCTCAGAGGATGAGGACGATGAGGATGACGAAGATGATGAGGATGACGATGACGA
TGAGGAAGATGACTCTGAAGAAGAAGCTATGGAGACTACACCAGCCAAAGGAAAGAAAGCTGCAAAAGTT
GTTCCTGTGAAAGCCAAGAACGTGGCTGAGGATGAAGATGAAGAAGAGGATGATGAGGACGAGGATGACG
ACGACGACGAAGATGATGAAGATGATGATGATGAAGATGATGAGGAGGAGGAAGAAGAGGAGGAGGAAGA
GCCTGTCAAAGAAGCACCTGGAAAACGAAAGAAGGAAATGGCCAAACAGAAAGCAGCTCCTGAAGCCAAG
AAACAGAAAGTGGAAGGCACAGAACCGACTACGGCTTTCAATCTCTTTGTTGGAAACCTAAACTTTAACA
AATCTGCTCCTGAATTAAAAACTGGTATCAGCGATGTTTTTGCTAAAAATGATCTTGCTGTTGTGGATGT
CAGAATTGGTATGACTAGGAAATTTGGTTATGTGGATTTTGAATCTGCTGAAGACCTGGAGAAAGCGTTG
GAACTCACTGGTTTGAAAGTCTTTGGCAATGAAATTAAACTAGAGAAACCAAAAGGAAAAGACAGTAAGA
AAGAGCGAGATGCGAGAACACTTTTGGCTAAAAATCTCCCTTACAAAGTCACTCAGGATGAATTGAAAGA
AGTGTTTGAAGATGCTGCGGAGATCAGATTAGTCAGCAAGGATGGGAAAAGTAAAGGGATTGCTTATATT
GAATTTAAGACAGAAGCTGATGCAGAGAAAACCTTTGAAGAAAAGCAGGGAACAGAGATCGATGGGCGAT
CTATTTCCCTGTACTATACTGGAGAGAAAGGTCAAAATCAAGACTATAGAGGTGGAAAGAATAGCACTTG
GAGTGGTGAATCAAAAACTCTGGTTTTAAGCAACCTCTCCTACAGTGCAACAGAAGAAACTCTTCAGGAA
GTATTTGAGAAAGCAACTTTTATCAAAGTACCCCAGAACCAAAATGGCAAATCTAAAGGGTATGCATTTA
TAGAGTTTGCTTCATTCGAAGACGCTAAAGAAGCTTTAAATTCCTGTAATAAAAGGGAAATTGAGGGCAG
AGCAATCAGGCTGGAGTTGCAAGGACCCAGGGGATCACCTAATGCCAGAAGCCAGCCATCCAAAACTCTG
TTTGTCAAAGGCCTGTCTGAGGATACCACTGAAGAGACATTAAAGGAGTCATTTGACGGCTCCGTTCGGG
CAAGGATAGTTACTGACCGGGAAACTGGGTCCTCCAAAGGGTTTGGTTTTGTAGACTTCAACAGTGAGGA
GGATGCCAAAGCTGCCAAGGAGGCCATGGAAGACGGTGAAATTGATGGAAATAAAGTTACCTTGGACTGG
GCCAAACCTAAGGGTGAAGGTGGCTTCGGGGGTCGTGGTGGAGGCAGAGGCGGCTTTGGAGGACGAGGTG
GTGGTAGAGGAGGCCGAGGAGGATTTGGTGGCAGAGGCCGGGGAGGCTTTGGAGGGCGAGGAGGCTTCCG
AGGAGGCAGAGGAGGAGGAGGTGACCACAAGCCACAAGGAAAGAAGACGAAGTTTGAATAGCTTCTGTCC
CTCTGCTTTCCCTTTTCCATTTGAAAGAAAGGACTCTGGGGTTTTTACTGTTACCTGATCAATGACAGAG
CCTTCTGAGGACATTCCAAGACAGTATACAGTCCTGTGGTCTCCTTGGAAATCCGTCTAGTTAACATTTC
AAGGGCAATACCGTGTTGGTTTTGACTGGATATTCATATAAACTTTTTAAAGAGTTGAGTGATAGAGCTA
ACCCTTATCTGTAAGTTTTGAATTTATATTGTTTCATCCCATGTACAAAACCATTTTTTCCTACGGATCC
GAGCTCGAGATCTGCAGCTGGTACCATGGAATTCGAAGCTTGATCCGGCTGCTAACAAAGCCCGAAAGGA
AGCTGAGTTGGCTGCTGCCACCGCTGAGCAATAACTAGCATAACCCCTTGGGGCCTCTAAACGGGTCTTG
AGGGGTTTTTTGCTGAAAGGAGGAACTATATCCGGATCTGGCGTAATAGCGAAGAGGCCCGCACCGATCG
CCCTTCCCAACAGTTGCGCAGCCTGAATGGCGAATGGG
[124 nt withheld, positions 3259-3382]
C
[91 nt withheld, positions 3384-3474]
A
[49 nt withheld, positions 3476-3524]
CCTTTGACGTTGGAGTCCACGTTCTTT
[37 nt withheld, positions 3552-3588]
ACCCTATCTCGGTCTATTCTTTTGATTTATAAGGGATTTTGCCGATTTCGGCCTATTGGTTAAAAAATGA
GCTGATTTAACAAAAATTTAACGCGAATTTTAACAAAATATTAACGCTTACAATTTAGGTGGCACTTTTC
GGGGAAATGTGCGCGGAACCCCTATTTGTTTATTTTTCTAAATACATTCAAATATGTATCCGCTCATGAG
ACAATAACCCTGATAAATGCTTCAATAATATTGAAAAAGGAAGAGTATGAGTATTCAACATTTCCGTGTC
GCCCTTATTCCCTTTTTTGCGGCATTTTGCCTTCCTGTTTTTGCTCACCCAGAAACGCTGGTGAAAGTAA
AAGATGCTGAAGATCAGTTGGGTGCACGAGTGGGTTACATCGAACTGGATCTCAACAGCGGTAAGATCCT
TGAGAGTTTTCGCCCCGAAGAACGTTTTCCAATGATGAGCACTTTTAAAGTTCTGCTATGTGGCGCGGTA
TTATCCCGTATTGACGCCGGGCAAGAGCAACTCGGTCGCCGCATACACTATTCTCAGAATGACTTGGTTG
AGTACTCACCAGTCACAGAAAAGCATCTTACGGATGGCATGACAGTAAGAGAATTATGCAGTGCTGCCAT
AACCATGAGTGATAACACTGCGGCCAACTTACTTCTGACAACGATCGGAGGACCGAAGGAGCTAACCGCT
TTTTTGCACAACATGGGGGATCATGTAACTCGCCTTGATCGTTGGGAACCGGAGCTGAATGAAGCCATAC
CAAACGACGAGCGTGACACCACGATGCCTGTAGCAATGGCAACAACGTTGCGCAAACTATTAACTGGCGA
ACTACTTACTCTAGCTTCCCGGCAACAATTAATAGACTGGATGGAGGCGGATAAAGTTGCAGGACCACTT
CTGCGCTCGGCCCTTCCGGCTGGCTGGTTTATTGCTGATAAATCTGGAGCCGGTGAGCGTGGGTCTCGCG
GTATCATTGCAGCACTGGGGCCAGATGGTAAGCCCTCCCGTATCGTAGTTATCTACACGACGGGGAGTCA
GGCAACTATGGATGAACGAAATAGACAGATCGCTGAGATAGGTGCCTCACTGATTAAGCATTGGTAACTG
TCAGACCAAGTTTACTCATATATACTTTAGATTGATTTAAAACTTCATTTTTAATTTAAAAGGATCTAGG
TGAAGATCCTTTTTGATAATCTCATGACCAAAATCCCTTAACGTGAGTTTTCGTTCCACTGAGCGTCAGA
CCCCGTAGAAAAGATCAAAGGATCTTCTTGAGATCCTTTTTTTCTGCGCGTAATCTGCTGCTTGCAAACA
AAAAAACCACCGCTACCAGCGGTGGTTTGTTTGCCGGATCAAGAGCTACCAACTCTTTTTCCGAAGGTAA
CTGGCTTCAGCAGAGCGCAGATACCAAATACTGTTCTTCTAGTGTAGCCGTAGTTAGGCCACCACTTCAA
GAACTCTGTAGCACCGCCTACATACCTCGCTCTGCTAATCCTGTTACCAGTGGCTGCTGCCAGTGGCGAT
AAGTCGTGTCTTACCGGGTTGGACTCAAGACGATAGTTACCGGATAAGGCGCAGCGGTCGGGCTGAACGG
GGGGTTCGTGCACACAGCCCAGCTTGGAGCGAACGACCTACACCGAACTGAGATA
